Addgene plasmid #121488: pGIPz-mPD-L1
Purpose: Expression of mouse PD-L1 WT
Depositing lab: Mien-Chie Hung. Depositing organization: University of Texas MD Anderson Cancer Center. Publication: Glycosylation and stabilization of programmed death ligand-1 suppresses T-cell activity. Li CW, Lim SO, Xia W, Lee HH, Chan LC, Kuo CW, Khoo KH, Chang SS, Cha JH, Kim T, Hsu JL, Wu Y, Hsu JM, Yamaguchi H, Ding Q, Wang Y, Yao J, Lee CC, Wu HJ, Sahin AA, Allison JP, Yu D, Hortobagyi GN, Hung MC. Nat Commun. 2016 Aug 30;7:12632. doi: 10.1038/ncomms12632. PubMed 27572267.
Backbone
  Vector backbone: pGIPz
  Vector type: Mammalian Expression, Lentiviral
  Selectable markers: Puromycin
Growth in bacteria
  Bacterial resistance: Ampicillin, 100 μg/mL
  Growth temperature: 37°C
  Growth strain: NEB Stable
  Copy number: High Copy
Gene/Insert
  Gene/Insert name: PD-L1 (alt name: B7H1)
  Species: M. musculus (mouse)
  Promoter: CMV
  Tag / fusion protein: Flag (C terminal on insert)
  Cloning method: Restriction Enzyme; 5′ cloning site NA (unknown if destroyed); 3′ cloning site NA (unknown if destroyed)
  Sequencing primers: 5′ CMV-5'
Terms and licenses: Academic/Nonprofit Terms; Industry Terms: Not Available to Industry
How to cite: pGIPz-mPD-L1 was a gift from Mien-Chie Hung (Addgene plasmid # 121488 ; http://n2t.net/addgene:121488 ; RRID:Addgene_121488)
