[The description below was written by a language model from this plasmid's Addgene catalogue record and pLannotate feature annotations shown in this document.]
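Description:
pGIPz-mPD-L1 is an HIV-1-based lentiviral expression plasmid built on the pGIPz backbone for expressing wild-type mouse PD-L1 (Cd274, also called B7H1) in mammalian cells. It is propagated in E. coli as a high-copy plasmid through a ColE1/pUC-type origin with ampicillin selection. An EM7-driven bleomycin/Zeocin resistance gene and an f1 origin are also annotated. The viral portion carries a truncated 5' LTR, the Ψ packaging signal with a partial gag sequence, the RRE for Rev-dependent nuclear export, the cPPT/CTS, a WPRE and a self-inactivating ΔU3 3' LTR. The transfer RNA can therefore be packaged when helper functions are supplied in trans, and it integrates as a provirus whose LTR promoter activity is disabled.

Within the provirus, the CMV enhancer and promoter drive the mouse PD-L1 coding sequence. The catalogue lists a C-terminal Flag tag on the insert, although the feature table does not annotate the tag separately. Downstream, an EMCV IRES links PD-L1 to the puromycin N-acetyltransferase gene on the same transcript, so puromycin selection enriches for cells that express the insert. The 5' and 3' miR-30a flanking sequences typical of the pGIPz shRNA design remain after PuroR, but the gap between them is only about 25 nt and no hairpin is annotated there, which suggests the shRNA slot is empty.

Outside the LTRs, the table also shows an SV40 promoter–hygromycin resistance cassette with a poly(A) signal, which the catalogue does not list as a selectable marker. The construct is suited to transient or stable transduction-based expression of mouse PD-L1, and the associated publication concerns PD-L1 glycosylation, stability and suppression of T-cell activity.
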