Features (pLannotate 1.2.2; 35 found; start..end, strand, type, name):
     84..387     +  enhancer       CMV enhancer: human cytomegalovirus immediate early enhancer
    388..591     +  promoter       CMV promoter: human cytomegalovirus (CMV) immediate early promoter
    689..1558    +  CDS            Cd274: PD1L1_MOUSE - Also known as B7h1, Pdcd1l1, Pdcd1lg1, Pdl1. Experimental evidence at protein level: Swiss-Prot protein existence level 1. The PDCD1-mediated inhibitory pathway is exploited by tumors to attenuate anti-tumor immunity and escape destruction by the immune system, thereby facilitating tumor survival (PubMed:12218188, PubMed:27281199). The interaction with PDCD1/PD-1 inhibits cytotoxic T lymphocytes (CTLs) effector function (PubMed:12218188). The blockage of the PDCD1-mediated pathway results in the reversal of the exhausted T- cell phenotype and the normalization of the anti-tumor r
   1621..2193    +  misc_feature   IRES: internal ribosome entry site (IRES) of the encephalomyocarditis virus (EMCV)
   2202..2798    +  CDS            PuroR: puromycin N-acetyltransferase; pac from Streptomyces alboniger; confers resistance to puromycin
   2805..2898    +  ncRNA          5' miR-30a: sequence upstream of the 71-nt precursor of the human miR-30a microRNA (Zeng et al., 2002) miRNA
   2924..3036    +  ncRNA          3' miR-30a: sequence downstream of the 71-nt precursor of the human miR-30a microRNA (Zeng et al., 2002) miRNA
   3131..3149    -  promoter       T7 promoter: promoter for bacteriophage T7 RNA polymerase
   3169..3757    +  misc_feature   WPRE: woodchuck hepatitis virus posttranscriptional regulatory element
   3774..3962    +  CDS            nef (fragment): NEF_HV1Z2 - Experimental evidence at protein level: Swiss-Prot protein existence level 1. Extracellular Nef protein targets CD4(+) T-lymphocytes for apoptosis by interacting with CXCR4 surface receptors. From Human immunodeficiency virus type 1 group M subtype D (isolate Z2/CDC-Z34) (HIV-1).
   3964..4197    +  LTR            3' LTR (ΔU3): self-inactivating 3' long terminal repeat (LTR) from HIV-1
   4304..4528    +  polyA_signal   bGH poly(A) signal: bovine growth hormone polyadenylation signal
   4532..4553    +  promoter       SV40 promoter (fragment): SV40 enhancer and early promoter
   4574..5002    +  rep_origin     f1 ori (sequence partly withheld): f1 bacteriophage origin of replication; arrow indicates direction of (+) strand synthesis
   5016..5345    +  promoter       SV40 promoter: SV40 enhancer and early promoter
   5394..6419    +  CDS            HygR: aminoglycoside phosphotransferase from E. coli; aph(4)-Ia; confers resistance to hygromycin
   6429..6554    +  CDS            ble (fragment): BLE_KLEPN - Experimental evidence at protein level: Swiss-Prot protein existence level 1. Binding protein with a strong affinity to the bleomycin family of antibiotics. Binds to CL990; an antimitotic-antibiotic compound. From Klebsiella pneumoniae.
   6549..6670    +  polyA_signal   SV40 poly(A) signal: SV40 polyadenylation signal
   6741..6763    -  protein_bind   lac operator (fragment): The lac repressor binds to the lac operator to inhibit transcription in E. coli. This inhibition can be relieved by adding lactose or isopropyl-β-D-thiogalactopyranoside (IPTG). lac repressor encoded by lacI
   6767..6797    -  promoter       lac promoter: promoter for the E. coli lac operon
   6812..6833    -  protein_bind   CAP binding site: CAP binding activates transcription in the presence of cAMP. E. coli catabolite activator protein
   6846..6938    -  CDS            lacI (fragment): lac repressor; lacI; The lac repressor binds to the lac operator to inhibit transcription in E. coli. This inhibition can be relieved by adding lactose or isopropyl-β-D-thiogalactopyranoside (IPTG).
   7121..7709    -  rep_origin     ori: high-copy-number ColE1/pMB1/pBR322/pUC origin of replication
   7880..8740    -  CDS            AmpR: β-lactamase; bla; confers resistance to ampicillin, carbenicillin, and related antibiotics
   8741..8845    -  promoter       AmpR promoter: bla
   8893..9027    +  polyA_signal   SV40 poly(A) signal: SV40 polyadenylation signal
   9194..9523    +  CDS            nef (fragment): NEF_HV1BR - Experimental evidence at protein level: Swiss-Prot protein existence level 1. Extracellular Nef protein targets CD4(+) T-lymphocytes for apoptosis by interacting with CXCR4 surface receptors (PubMed:14990729). From Human immunodeficiency virus type 1 group M subtype B (isolate BRU/LAI) (HIV-1).
   9571..9828    +  LTR            5' LTR (truncated): truncated 5' long terminal repeat (LTR) from HIV-1
   9875..10000   +  misc_feature   HIV-1 Ψ: packaging signal of human immunodeficiency virus type 1
   9984..10322   +  CDS            HIV-1 gag (fragment): gag protein from human immunodeficiency virus 1; gag
  10497..10730   +  misc_feature   RRE: The Rev response element (RRE) of HIV-1 allows for Rev-dependent mRNA export from the nucleus to the cytoplasm.
  11107..11207   +  CDS            Rev (fragment): human immunodeficiency virus 1 (HIV-1) Rev protein; rev; enhances nuclear export of unspliced and incompletely spliced viral mRNAs
  11257..11374   +  misc_feature   cPPT/CTS: central polypurine tract and central termination sequence of HIV-1
  11439..11813   -  CDS            BleoR: antibiotic-binding protein; Sh ble from Streptoalloteichus hindustanus; confers resistance to bleomycin, phleomycin, and Zeocin™
  11833..11880   -  promoter       EM7 promoter: synthetic bacterial promoter&nbsp
>Addgene plasmid #121488 | pGIPz-mPD-L1 | addgene full sequence | sequence record 236076 | Addgene NGS Result
CTAGACGTATTACCGCCATGCATTAGTTATTAATAGTAATCAATTACGGGGTCATTAGTTCATAGCCCAT
ATATGGAGTTCCGCGTTACATAACTTACGGTAAATGGCCCGCCTGGCTGACCGCCCAACGACCCCCGCCC
ATTGACGTCAATAATGACGTATGTTCCCATAGTAACGCCAATAGGGACTTTCCATTGACGTCAATGGGTG
GAGTATTTACGGTAAACTGCCCACTTGGCAGTACATCAAGTGTATCATATGCCAAGTACGCCCCCTATTG
ACGTCAATGACGGTAAATGGCCCGCCTGGCATTATGCCCAGTACATGACCTTATGGGACTTTCCTACTTG
GCAGTACATCTACGTATTAGTCATCGCTATTACCATGGTGATGCGGTTTTGGCAGTACATCAATGGGCGT
GGATAGCGGTTTGACTCACGGGGATTTCCAAGTCTCCACCCCATTGACGTCAATGGGAGTTTGTTTTGGC
ACCAAAATCAACGGGACTTTCCAAAATGTCGTAACAACTCCGCCCCATTGACGCAAATGGGCGGTAGGCG
TGTACGGTGGGAGGTCTATATAAGCAGAGCTCGTTTAGTGAACCGTCAGATCGCCTGGAGACGCCATCCA
CGCTGTTTTGACCTCCATAGAAGACACCGACTCTACTAGAGGATCTGCCACCATCGATATGAGGATATTT
GCTGGCATTATATTCACAGCCTGCTGTCACTTGCTACGGGCGTTTACTATCACGGCTCCAAAGGACTTGT
ACGTGGTGGAGTATGGCAGCAACGTCACGATGGAGTGCAGATTCCCTGTAGAACGGGAGCTGGACCTGCT
TGCGTTAGTGGTGTACTGGGAAAAGGAAGATGAGCAAGTGATTCAGTTTGTGGCAGGAGAGGAGGACCTT
AAGCCTCAGCACAGCAACTTCAGGGGGAGAGCCTCGCTGCCAAAGGACCAGCTTTTGAAGGGAAATGCTG
CCCTTCAGATCACAGACGTCAAGCTGCAGGACGCAGGCGTTTACTGCTGCATAATCAGCTACGGTGGTGC
GGACTACAAGCGAATCACGCTGAAAGTCAATGCCCCATACCGCAAAATCAACCAGAGAATTTCCGTGGAT
CCAGCCACTTCTGAGCATGAACTAATATGTCAGGCCGAGGGTTATCCAGAAGCTGAGGTAATCTGGACAA
ACAGTGACCACCAACCCGTGAGTGGGAAGAGAAGTGTCACCACTTCCCGGACAGAGGGGATGCTTCTCAA
TGTGACCAGCAGTCTGAGGGTCAACGCCACAGCGAATGATGTTTTCTACTGTACGTTTTGGAGATCACAG
CCAGGGCAAAACCACACAGCGGAGCTGATCATCCCAGAACTGCCTGCAACACATCCTCCACAGAACAGGA
CTCACTGGGTGCTTCTGGGATCCATCCTGTTGTTCCTCATTGTAGTGTCCACGGTCCTCCTCTTCTTGAG
AAAACAAGTGAGAATGCTAGATGTGGAGAAATGTGGCGTTGAAGATACAAGCTCAAAAAACCGAAATGAT
ACACAATTCGAGGAGACGGACTACAAAGACGATGACGACAAGTGAGCTAGCTAATGTACAAGTAGCGGCC
GCAAATTCCGCCCCTCTCCCTCCCCCCCCCCTAACGTTACTGGCCGAAGCCGCTTGGAATAAGGCCGGTG
TGCGTTTGTCTATATGTTATTTTCCACCATATTGCCGTCTTTTGGCAATGTGAGGGCCCGGAAACCTGGC
CCTGTCTTCTTGACGAGCATTCCTAGGGGTCTTTCCCCTCTCGCCAAAGGAATGCAAGGTCTGTTGAATG
TCGTGAAGGAAGCAGTTCCTCTGGAAGCTTCTTGAAGACAAACAACGTCTGTAGCGACCCTTTGCAGGCA
GCGGAACCCCCCACCTGGCGACAGGTGCCTCTGCGGCCAAAAGCCACGTGTATAAGATACACCTGCAAAG
GCGGCACAACCCCAGTGCCACGTTGTGAGTTGGATAGTTGTGGAAAGAGTCAAATGGCTCTCCTCAAGCG
TATTCAACAAGGGGCTGAAGGATGCCCAGAAGGTACCCCATTGTATGGGATCTGATCTGGGGCCTCGGTG
CACATGCTTTACATGTGTTTAGTCGAGGTTAAAAAAACGTCTAGGCCCCCCGAACCACGGGGACGTGGTT
TTCCTTTGAAAAACACGATAATACCATGGCCACCGAGTACAAGCCCACGGTGCGCCTCGCCACCCGCGAC
GACGTCCCCCGGGCCGTACGCACCCTCGCCGCCGCGTTCGCCGACTACCCCGCCACGCGCCACACCGTCG
ACCCGGACCGCCACATCGAGCGGGTCACCGAGCTGCAAGAACTCTTCCTCACGCGCGTCGGGCTCGACAT
CGGCAAGGTGTGGGTCGCGGACGACGGCGCCGCGGTGGCGGTCTGGACCACGCCGGAGAGCGTCGAAGCG
GGGGCGGTGTTCGCCGAGATCGGCTCGCGCATGGCCGAGTTGAGCGGTTCCCGGCTGGCCGCGCAGCAAC
AGATGGAAGGCCTCCTGGCGCCGCACCGGCCCAAGGAGCCCGCGTGGTTCCTGGCCACCGTCGGCGTCTC
GCCCGACCACCAGGGCAAGGGTCTGGGCAGCGCCGTCGTGCTCCCCGGAGTGGAGGCGGCCGAGCGCGCT
GGGGTGCCCGCCTTCCTGGAGACCTCCGCGCCCCGCAACCTCCCCTTCTACGAGCGGCTCGGCTTCACCG
TCACCGCCGACGTCGAGGTGCCCGAAGGACCGCGCACCTGGTGCATGACCCGCAAGCCCGGTGCCTGAGT
TTGTTTGAATGAGGCTTCAGTACTTTACAGAATCGTTGCCTGCACATCTTGGAAACACTTGCTGGGATTA
CTTCTTCAGGTTAACCCAACAGAAGGCTCGAGGTAACCGGATCCTGATCAGAATTCAAGGGGCTACTTTA
GGAGCAATTATCTTGTTTACTAAAACTGAATACCTTGCTATCTCTTTGATACATTTTTACAAAGCTGAAT
TAAAATGGTATAAATTAAATCACTTTTTTCAATTGGAAGACTAATGCGGCCGGCCATTACTCCGTCTCGT
GTCTTGTTGCATATGTCTGCTGGTTTGTTTGATGTTGTTTGCGGGCGGGCCCTATAGTGAGTCGTATTAC
CTAGGACGCGTCTGGAACAATCAACCTCTGGATTACAAAATTTGTGAAAGATTGACTGGTATTCTTAACT
ATGTTGCTCCTTTTACGCTATGTGGATACGCTGCTTTAATGCCTTTGTATCATGCTATTGCTTCCCGTAT
GGCTTTCATTTTCTCCTCCTTGTATAAATCCTGGTTGCTGTCTCTTTATGAGGAGTTGTGGCCCGTTGTC
AGGCAACGTGGCGTGGTGTGCACTGTGTTTGCTGACGCAACCCCCACTGGTTGGGGCATTGCCACCACCT
GTCAGCTCCTTTCCGGGACTTTCGCTTTCCCCCTCCCTATTGCCACGGCGGAACTCATCGCCGCCTGCCT
TGCCCGCTGCTGGACAGGGGCTCGGCTGTTGGGCACTGACAATTCCGTGGTGTTGTCGGGGAAGCTGACG
TCCTTTCCATGGCTGCTCGCCTGTGTTGCCACCTGGATTCTGCGCGGGACGTCCTTCTGCTACGTCCCTT
CGGCCCTCAATCCAGCGGACCTTCCTTCCCGCGGCCTGCTGCCGGCTCTGCGGCCTCTTCCGCGTCTTCG
CCTTCGCCCTCAGACGAGTCGGATCTCCCTTTGGGCCGCCTCCCCGCCTGGAATTAATTCTGCAGTCGAG
ACCTAGAAAAACATGGAGCAATCACAAGTAGCAATACAGCAGCTACCAATGCTGATTGTGCCTGGCTAGA
AGCACAAGAGGAGGAGGAGGTGGGTTTTCCAGTCACACCTCAGGTACCTTTAAGACCAATGACTTACAAG
GCAGCTGTAGATCTTAGCCACTTTTTAAAAGAAAAGAGGGGACTGGAAGGGCTAATTCACTCCCAACGAA
GACAAGATCTGCTTTTTGCTTGTACTGGGTCTCTCTGGTTAGACCAGATCTGAGCCTGGGAGCTCTCTGG
CTAACTAGGGAACCCACTGCTTAAGCCTCAATAAAGCTTGCCTTGAGTGCTTCAAGTAGTGTGTGCCCGT
CTGTTGTGTGACTCTGGTAACTAGAGATCCCTCAGACCCTTTTAGTCAGTGTGGAAAATCTCTAGCAGTA
GTAGTTCATGTCATCTTATTATTCAGTATTTATAACTTGCAAAGAAATGAATATCAGAGAGTGAGAGGCC
TTGACATTGTTTAAACCCGCTGATCAGCCTCGACTGTGCCTTCTAGTTGCCAGCCATCTGTTGTTTGCCC
CTCCCCCGTGCCTTCCTTGACCCTGGAAGGTGCCACTCCCACTGTCCTTTCCTAATAAAATGAGGAAATT
GCATCGCATTGTCTGAGTAGGTGTCATTCTATTCTGGGGGGTGGGGTGGGGCAGGACAGCAAGGGGGAGG
ATTGGGAAGACAATAGCAGGCATGCTGGGGATGCGGTGGGCTCTATGGCTTCTGAGGCGGAAAGAACCAG
CTGGGGCTCTAGGGGGTATCCCC
[124 nt withheld, positions 4574-4697]
C
[91 nt withheld, positions 4699-4789]
A
[49 nt withheld, positions 4791-4839]
CCTTTGACGTTGGAGTCCACGTTCTTT
[37 nt withheld, positions 4867-4903]
ACCCTATCTCGGTCTATTCTTTTGATTTATAAGGGATTTTGCCGATTTCGGCCTATTGGTTAAAAAATGA
GCTGATTTAACAAAAATTTAACGCGAATTAATTCTGTGGAATGTGTGTCAGTTAGGGTGTGGAAAGTCCC
CAGGCTCCCCAGCAGGCAGAAGTATGCAAAGCATGCATCTCAATTAGTCAGCAACCAGGTGTGGAAAGTC
CCCAGGCTCCCCAGCAGGCAGAAGTATGCAAAGCATGCATCTCAATTAGTCAGCAACCATAGTCCCGCCC
CTAACTCCGCCCATCCCGCCCCTAACTCCGCCCAGTTCCGCCCATTCTCCGCCCCATGGCTGACTAATTT
TTTTTATTTATGCAGAGGCCGAGGCCGCCTCTGCCTCTGAGCTATTCCAGAAGTAGTGAGGAGGCTTTTT
TGGAGGCCTAGGCTTTTGCAAAAAGCTCCCGGGAGCTTGTATATCCATTTTCGGATCTGATCAGCACGTG
ATGAAAAAGCCTGAACTCACCGCGACGTCTGTCGAGAAGTTTCTGATCGAAAAGTTCGACAGCGTCTCCG
ACCTGATGCAGCTCTCGGAGGGCGAAGAATCTCGTGCTTTCAGCTTCGATGTAGGAGGGCGTGGATATGT
CCTGCGGGTAAATAGCTGCGCCGATGGTTTCTACAAAGATCGTTATGTTTATCGGCACTTTGCATCGGCC
GCGCTCCCGATTCCGGAAGTGCTTGACATTGGGGAATTCAGCGAGAGCCTGACCTATTGCATCTCCCGCC
GTGCACAGGGTGTCACGTTGCAAGACCTGCCTGAAACCGAACTGCCCGCTGTTCTGCAGCCGGTCGCGGA
GGCCATGGATGCGATCGCTGCGGCCGATCTTAGCCAGACGAGCGGGTTCGGCCCATTCGGACCGCAAGGA
ATCGGTCAATACACTACATGGCGTGATTTCATATGCGCGATTGCTGATCCCCATGTGTATCACTGGCAAA
CTGTGATGGACGACACCGTCAGTGCGTCCGTCGCGCAGGCTCTCGATGAGCTGATGCTTTGGGCCGAGGA
CTGCCCCGAAGTCCGGCACCTCGTGCACGCGGATTTCGGCTCCAACAATGTCCTGACGGACAATGGCCGC
ATAACAGCGGTCATTGACTGGAGCGAGGCGATGTTCGGGGATTCCCAATACGAGGTCGCCAACATCTTCT
TCTGGAGGCCGTGGTTGGCTTGTATGGAGCAGCAGACGCGCTACTTCGAGCGGAGGCATCCGGAGCTTGC
AGGATCGCCGCGGCTCCGGGCGTATATGCTCCGCATTGGTCTTGACCAACTCTATCAGAGCTTGGTTGAC
GGCAATTTCGATGATGCAGCTTGGGCGCAGGGTCGATGCGACGCAATCGTCCGATCCGGAGCCGGGACTG
TCGGGCGTACACAAATCGCCCGCAGAAGCGCGGCCGTCTGGACCGATGGCTGTGTAGAAGTACTCGCCGA
TAGTGGAAACCGACGCCCCAGCACTCGTCCGAGGGCAAAGGAATAGCACGTGCTACGAGATTTCGATTCC
ACCGCCGCCTTCTATGAAAGGTTGGGCTTCGGAATCGTTTTCCGGGACGCCGGCTGGATGATCCTCCAGC
GCGGGGATCTCATGCTGGAGTTCTTCGCCCACCCCAACTTGTTTATTGCAGCTTATAATGGTTACAAATA
AAGCAATAGCATCACAAATTTCACAAATAAAGCATTTTTTTCACTGCATTCTAGTTGTGGTTTGTCCAAA
CTCATCAATGTATCTTATCATGTCTGTATACCGTCGACCTCTAGCTAGAGCTTGGCGTAATCATGGTCAT
AGCTGTTTCCTGTGTGAAATTGTTATCCGCTCACAATTCCACACAACATACGAGCCGGAAGCATAAAGTG
TAAAGCCTGGGGTGCCTAATGAGTGAGCTAACTCACATTAATTGCGTTGCGCTCACTGCCCGCTTTCCAG
TCGGGAAACCTGTCGTGCCAGCTGCATTAATGAATCGGCCAACGCGCGGGGAGAGGCGGTTTGCGTATTG
GGCGCTCTTCCGCTTCCTCGCTCACTGACTCGCTGCGCTCGGTCGTTCGGCTGCGGCGAGCGGTATCAGC
TCACTCAAAGGCGGTAATACGGTTATCCACAGAATCAGGGGATAACGCAGGAAAGAACATGTGAGCAAAA
GGCCAGCAAAAGGCCAGGAACCGTAAAAAGGCCGCGTTGCTGGCGTTTTTCCATAGGCTCCGCCCCCCTG
ACGAGCATCACAAAAATCGACGCTCAAGTCAGAGGTGGCGAAACCCGACAGGACTATAAAGATACCAGGC
GTTTCCCCCTGGAAGCTCCCTCGTGCGCTCTCCTGTTCCGACCCTGCCGCTTACCGGATACCTGTCCGCC
TTTCTCCCTTCGGGAAGCGTGGCGCTTTCTCATAGCTCACGCTGTAGGTATCTCAGTTCGGTGTAGGTCG
TTCGCTCCAAGCTGGGCTGTGTGCACGAACCCCCCGTTCAGCCCGACCGCTGCGCCTTATCCGGTAACTA
TCGTCTTGAGTCCAACCCGGTAAGACACGACTTATCGCCACTGGCAGCAGCCACTGGTAACAGGATTAGC
AGAGCGAGGTATGTAGGCGGTGCTACAGAGTTCTTGAAGTGGTGGCCTAACTACGGCTACACTAGAAGAA
CAGTATTTGGTATCTGCGCTCTGCTGAAGCCAGTTACCTTCGGAAAAAGAGTTGGTAGCTCTTGATCCGG
CAAACAAACCACCGCTGGTAGCGGTGGTTTTTTTGTTTGCAAGCAGCAGATTACGCGCAGAAAAAAAGGA
TCTCAAGAAGATCCTTTGATCTTTTCTACGGGGTCTGACGCTCAGTGGAACGAAAACTCACGTTAAGGGA
TTTTGGTCATGAGATTATCAAAAAGGATCTTCACCTAGATCCTTTTAAATTAAAAATGAAGTTTTAAATC
AATCTAAAGTATATATGAGTAAACTTGGTCTGACAGTTACCAATGCTTAATCAGTGAGGCACCTATCTCA
GCGATCTGTCTATTTCGTTCATCCATAGTTGCCTGACTCCCCGTCGTGTAGATAACTACGATACGGGAGG
GCTTACCATCTGGCCCCAGTGCTGCAATGATACCGCGAGACCCACGCTCACCGGCTCCAGATTTATCAGC
AATAAACCAGCCAGCCGGAAGGGCCGAGCGCAGAAGTGGTCCTGCAACTTTATCCGCCTCCATCCAGTCT
ATTAATTGTTGCCGGGAAGCTAGAGTAAGTAGTTCGCCAGTTAATAGTTTGCGCAACGTTGTTGCCATTG
CTACAGGCATCGTGGTGTCACGCTCGTCGTTTGGTATGGCTTCATTCAGCTCCGGTTCCCAACGATCAAG
GCGAGTTACATGATCCCCCATGTTGTGCAAAAAAGCGGTTAGCTCCTTCGGTCCTCCGATCGTTGTCAGA
AGTAAGTTGGCCGCAGTGTTATCACTCATGGTTATGGCAGCACTGCATAATTCTCTTACTGTCATGCCAT
CCGTAAGATGCTTTTCTGTGACTGGTGAGTACTCAACCAAGTCATTCTGAGAATAGTGTATGCGGCGACC
GAGTTGCTCTTGCCCGGCGTCAATACGGGATAATACCGCGCCACATAGCAGAACTTTAAAAGTGCTCATC
ATTGGAAAACGTTCTTCGGGGCGAAAACTCTCAAGGATCTTACCGCTGTTGAGATCCAGTTCGATGTAAC
CCACTCGTGCACCCAACTGATCTTCAGCATCTTTTACTTTCACCAGCGTTTCTGGGTGAGCAAAAACAGG
AAGGCAAAATGCCGCAAAAAAGGGAATAAGGGCGACACGGAAATGTTGAATACTCATACTCTTCCTTTTT
CAATATTATTGAAGCATTTATCAGGGTTATTGTCTCATGAGCGGATACATATTTGAATGTATTTAGAAAA
ATAAACAAATAGGGGTTCCGCGCACATTTCCCCGAAAAGTGCCACCTGACGTCGACGGATCGGGAGATCA
ACTTGTTTATTGCAGCTTATAATGGTTACAAATAAAGCAATAGCATCACAAATTTCACAAATAAAGCATT
TTTTTCACTGCATTCTAGTTGTGGTTTGTCCAAACTCATCAATGTATCTTATCATGTCTGGATCAACTGG
ATAACTCAAGCTAACCAAAATCATCCCAAACTTCCCACCCCATACCCTATTACCACTGCCAATTACCTGT
GGTTTCATTTACTCTAAACCTGTGATTCCTCTGAATTATTTTCATTTTAAAGAAATTGTATTTGTTAAAT
ATGTACTACAAACTTAGTAGTTGGAAGGGCTAATTCACTCCCAAAGAAGACAAGATATCCTTGATCTGTG
GATCTACCACACACAAGGCTACTTCCCTGATTAGCAGAACTACACACCAGGGCCAGGGGTCAGATATCCA
CTGACCTTTGGATGGTGCTACAAGCTAGTACCAGTTGAGCCAGATAAGGTAGAAGAGGCCAATAAAGGAG
AGAACACCAGCTTGTTACACCCTGTGAGCCTGCATGGGATGGATGACCCGGAGAGAGAAGTGTTAGAGTG
GAGGTTTGACAGCCGCCTAGCATTTCATCACGTGGCCCGAGAGCTGCATCCGGAGTACTTCAAGAACTGC
TGATATCGAGCTTGCTACAAGGGACTTTCCGCTGGGGACTTTCCAGGGAGGCGTGGCCTGGGCGGGACTG
GGGAGTGGCGAGCCCTCAGATCCTGCATATAAGCAGCTGCTTTTTGCCTGTACTGGGTCTCTCTGGTTAG
ACCAGATCTGAGCCTGGGAGCTCTCTGGCTAACTAGGGAACCCACTGCTTAAGCCTCAATAAAGCTTGCC
TTGAGTGCTTCAAGTAGTGTGTGCCCGTCTGTTGTGTGACTCTGGTAACTAGAGATCCCTCAGACCCTTT
TAGTCAGTGTGGAAAATCTCTAGCAGTGGCGCCCGAACAGGGACTTGAAAGCGAAAGGGAAACCAGAGGA
GCTCTCTCGACGCAGGACTCGGCTTGCTGAAGCGCGCACGGCAAGAGGCGAGGGGCGGCGACTGGTGAGT
ACGCCAAAAATTTTGACTAGCGGAGGCTAGAAGGAGAGAGATGGGTGCGAGAGCGTCAGTATTAAGCGGG
GGAGAATTAGATCGCGATGGGAAAAAATTCGGTTAAGGCCAGGGGGAAAGAAAAAATATAAATTAAAACA
TATAGTATGGGCAAGCAGGGAGCTAGAACGATTCGCAGTTAATCCTGGCCTGTTAGAAACATCAGAAGGC
TGTAGACAAATACTGGGACAGCTACAACCATCCCTTCAGACAGGATCAGAAGAACTTAGATCATTATATA
ATACAGTAGCAACCCTCTATTGTGTGCATCAAAGGATAGAGATAAAAGACACCAAGGAAGCTTTAGACAA
GATAGAGGAAGAGCAAAACAAAAGTAAGACCACCGCACAGCAAGCGGCCGGCCGCTGATCTTCAGACCTG
GAGGAGGAGATATGAGGGACAATTGGAGAAGTGAATTATATAAATATAAAGTAGTAAAAATTGAACCATT
AGGAGTAGCACCCACCAAGGCAAAGAGAAGAGTGGTGCAGAGAGAAAAAAGAGCAGTGGGAATAGGAGCT
TTGTTCCTTGGGTTCTTGGGAGCAGCAGGAAGCACTATGGGCGCAGCGTCAATGACGCTGACGGTACAGG
CCAGACAATTATTGTCTGGTATAGTGCAGCAGCAGAACAATTTGCTGAGGGCTATTGAGGCGCAACAGCA
TCTGTTGCAACTCACAGTCTGGGGCATCAAGCAGCTCCAGGCAAGAATCCTGGCTGTGGAAAGATACCTA
AAGGATCAACAGCTCCTGGGGATTTGGGGTTGCTCTGGAAAACTCATTTGCACCACTGCTGTGCCTTGGA
ATGCTAGTTGGAGTAATAAATCTCTGGAACAGATTTGGAATCACACGACCTGGATGGAGTGGGACAGAGA
AATTAACAATTACACAAGCTTAATACACTCCTTAATTGAAGAATCGCAAAACCAGCAAGAAAAGAATGAA
CAAGAATTATTGGAATTAGATAAATGGGCAAGTTTGTGGAATTGGTTTAACATAACAAATTGGCTGTGGT
ATATAAAATTATTCATAATGATAGTAGGAGGCTTGGTAGGTTTAAGAATAGTTTTTGCTGTACTTTCTAT
AGTGAATAGAGTTAGGCAGGGATATTCACCATTATCGTTTCAGACCCACCTCCCAACCCCGAGGGGACCC
GACAGGCCCGAAGGAATAGAAGAAGAAGGTGGAGAGAGAGACAGAGACAGATCCATTCGATTAGTGAACG
GATCGGCACTGCGTGCGCCAATTCTGCAGACAAATGGCAGTATTCATCCACAATTTTAAAAGAAAAGGGG
GGATTGGGGGGTACAGTGCAGGGGAAAGAATAGTAGACATAATAGCAACAGACATACAAACTAAAGAATT
ACAAAAACAAATTACAAAAATTCAAAATTTTCGGGTTTATTACAGGGACAGCAGAGATCCAGTTTGGTTA
GTACCGGGCCCGCTCTAGTCCGGAATCAGTCCTGCTCCTCGGCCACGAAGTGCACGCAGTTGCCGGCCGG
GTCGCGCAGGGCGAACTCCCGCCCCCACGGCTGCTCGCCGATCTCGGTCATGGCCGGCCCGGAGGCGTCC
CGGAAGTTCGTGGACACGACCTCCGACCACTCGGCGTACAGCTCGTCCAGGCCGCGCACCCACACCCAGG
CCAGGGTGTTGTCCGGCACCACCTGGTCCTGGACCGCGCTGATGAACAGGGTCACGTCGTCCCGGACCAC
ACCGGCGAAGTCGTCCTCCACGAAGTCCCGGGAGAACCCGAGCCGGTCGGTCCAGAACTCGACCGCTCCG
GCGACGTCGCGCGCGGTGAGCACCGGAACGGCACTGGTCAACTTGGCCATGGTGGCCCTCCTATAGTGAG
TCGTATTATACTATGCCGATATACTATGCCGATGATTAATTGTCAACACGTGCTGCAGGTCCGAGGTT
